Addgene plasmid #90458: pCMV-xNoc1
Purpose: expression of Xenopus Nocturnin in eukaryotes
Depositing lab: Carla Green.
Backbone
  Vector backbone: pCS2+
  Vector type: Mammalian Expression
Growth in bacteria
  Bacterial resistance: Ampicillin, 100 μg/mL
  Growth temperature: 37°C
  Growth strain: DH5alpha
  Copy number: Unknown
Gene/Insert
  Gene/Insert name: Nocturnin
  Species: X. laevis (frog)
  Insert size (bp): 1400
  Entrez Gene: noct.L (a.k.a. XELAEV_18005570mg, ccr4l, ccrn4l, ccrn4l-a, noc, noct)
  Promoter: CMV
  Cloning method: Restriction Enzyme; 5′ cloning site EcoRI (not destroyed); 3′ cloning site EcoRI (not destroyed)
  Sequencing primers: 5′ CMV-F
Terms and licenses: Academic/Nonprofit Terms; Industry Terms: Not Available to Industry
How to cite: pCMV-xNoc1 was a gift from Carla Green (Addgene plasmid # 90458 ; http://n2t.net/addgene:90458 ; RRID:Addgene_90458)
