[The description below was written by a language model from this plasmid's Addgene catalogue record and pLannotate feature annotations shown in this document.]
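Description:
pCMV-xNoc1 is a 5.5 kb eukaryotic expression plasmid built on the pCS2+ backbone, carrying the Xenopus laevis Nocturnin gene (noct.L, also known as ccrn4l). It is propagated in E. coli through a high-copy ColE1/pUC-type origin and selected with ampicillin via the β-lactamase gene and its own promoter. An f1 phage origin is also present, along with remnants of a lac promoter/operator region and lacZα and lacI fragments inherited from the parental cloning vector.

The insert, catalogued as about 1.4 kb and cloned into a single EcoRI site that is retained at both ends, contains a Nocturnin coding sequence of roughly 1.16 kb. It lies downstream of the simian cytomegalovirus IE94 enhancer/promoter, which drives strong constitutive transcription in vertebrate cells, and upstream of an SV40 polyadenylation signal for transcript processing. No epitope tag or reporter fusion is annotated, so the protein appears to be expressed in native form. An SP6 promoter sits between the CMV element and the coding sequence in the sense orientation, an arrangement characteristic of pCS2+ that allows in vitro synthesis of sense RNA, for example for embryo injection. A partial T7 promoter and a T3 promoter lie on the opposite strand beyond the insert.

Nocturnin is annotated as a circadian clock component or clock output effector with high-amplitude rhythmic expression peaking in early evening, and as a phosphatase inferred by similarity to convert NADP(H) to NAD(H). The stated purpose of the plasmid is expression of Xenopus Nocturnin in eukaryotic cells; the record does not specify particular experiments.
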