Features (pLannotate 1.2.2; 15 found; start..end, strand, type, name):
      1..978     +  promoter       CMV IE94 promoter: enhancer/promoter region of simian cytomegalovirus major immediate early transcription unit IE94
   1013..1031    +  promoter       SP6 promoter: promoter for bacteriophage SP6 RNA polymerase
   1107..2270    +  CDS            noct: NOCT_XENLA - Also known as ccrn4l. Experimental evidence at transcript level: Swiss-Prot protein existence level 2. Phosphatase which catalyzes the conversion of NADP(+) to NAD(+) and of NADPH to NADH (By similarity). Shows a small preference for NADPH over NADP(+) (By similarity). Component of the circadian clock or downstream effector of clock function (PubMed:12573214). Exhibits a high amplitude circadian rhythm with maximal levels in early evening (PubMed:12573214). In constant darkness or constant light, the amplitude of the rhythm decreases (PubMed:12573214). From Xenopus laevis (African
   2527..2544    -  promoter       T7 promoter (fragment): promoter for bacteriophage T7 RNA polymerase
   2549..2683    -  polyA_signal   SV40 poly(A) signal: SV40 polyadenylation signal
   2796..2814    -  promoter       T3 promoter: promoter for bacteriophage T3 RNA polymerase
   2859..2875    -  protein_bind   lac operator: The lac repressor binds to the lac operator to inhibit transcription in E. coli. This inhibition can be relieved by adding lactose or isopropyl-β-D-thiogalactopyranoside (IPTG). lac repressor encoded by lacI
   2883..2913    -  promoter       lac promoter: promoter for the E. coli lac operon
   2928..2949    -  protein_bind   CAP binding site: CAP binding activates transcription in the presence of cAMP. E. coli catabolite activator protein
   2962..3054    -  CDS            lacI (fragment): lac repressor; lacI; The lac repressor binds to the lac operator to inhibit transcription in E. coli. This inhibition can be relieved by adding lactose or isopropyl-β-D-thiogalactopyranoside (IPTG).
   3237..3825    -  rep_origin     ori: high-copy-number ColE1/pMB1/pBR322/pUC origin of replication
   3996..4856    -  CDS            AmpR: β-lactamase; bla; confers resistance to ampicillin, carbenicillin, and related antibiotics
   4857..4961    -  promoter       AmpR promoter: bla
   5014..5442    -  rep_origin     f1 ori (sequence partly withheld): f1 bacteriophage origin of replication; arrow indicates direction of (+) strand synthesis
   5447..5513    -  CDS            lacZα (fragment): LacZα fragment of β-galactosidase; lacZ fragment
>Addgene plasmid #90458 | pCMV-xNoc1 | addgene full sequence | sequence record 178049 | Addgene NGS Result
GCCAATTCAATATGGCGTATATGGACTCATGCCAATTCAATATGGTGGATCTGGACCTGTGCCAATTCAA
TATGGCGTATATGGACTCGTGCCAATTCAATATGGTGGATCTGGACCCCAGCCAATTCAATATGGCGGAC
TTGGCACCATGCCAATTCAATATGGCGGACCTGGCACTGTGCCAACTGGGGAGGGGTCTACTTGGCACGG
TGCCAAGTTTGAGGAGGGGTCTTGGCCCTGTGCCAAGTCCGCCATATTGAATTGGCATGGTGCCAATAAT
GGCGGCCATATTGGCTATATGCCAGGATCAATATATAGGCAATATCCAATATGGCCCTATGCCAATATGG
CTATTGGCCAGGTTCAATACTATGTATTGGCCCTATGCCATATAGTATTCCATATATGGGTTTTCCTATT
GACGTAGATAGCCCCTCCCAATGGGCGGTCCCATATACCATATATGGGGCTTCCTAATACCGCCCATAGC
CACTCCCCCATTGACGTCAATGGTCTCTATATATGGTCTTTCCTATTGACGTCATATGGGCGGTCCTATT
GACGTATATGGCGCCTCCCCCATTGACGTCAATTACGGTAAATGGCCCGCCTGGCTCAATGCCCATTGAC
GTCAATAGGACCACCCACCATTGACGTCAATGGGATGGCTCATTGCCCATTCATATCCGTTCTCACGCCC
CCTATTGACGTCAATGACGGTAAATGGCCCACTTGGCAGTACATCAATATCTATTAATAGTAACTTGGCA
AGTACATTACTATTGGAAGTACGCCAGGGTACATTGGCAGTACTCCCATTGACGTCAATGGCGGTAAATG
GCCCGCGATGGCTGCCAAGTACATCCCCATTGACGTCAATGGGGAGGGGCAATGACGCAAATGGGCGTTC
CATTGACGTAAATGGGCGGTAGGCGTGCCTAATGGGAGGTCTATATAAGCAATGCTCGTTTAGGGAACCG
CCATTCTGCCTGGGGACGTCGGAGCAAGCTTGATTTAGGTGACACTATAGAATACAAGCTACTTGTTCTT
TTTGCAGGATCCCATCGATTCGAATTCGGCACGAGCACAGGTGAGACGCAGGTAGAATGGATGCACAGCT
CACATACACCATGGGCTTGTTGGAGCAGGGATACCTGTCAGCGAGAGTTTGTTCCATGGGAAACAGCACC
AGCAGACTGTACAGCGCTCTTGCCAAGACGCTTAGCAGTAGTGCCGCTGTGTCCCAGGAGTTACTGGAAG
CCTCCCAGCATGACCAGTCTGAGCCTCTGGATCCCAAGGAGCTTCTGGATGAGTGCCAAGTGGCCCTGCA
AGACCGGCCGGCCCGGCTCCACCGAGACTTTTTCAGCCTGAGGAGCGAGTCAAGCAGCCAGCAGCCACGC
ACATTTCGAGTGATGCAGTGGAACATTCTGGCACAAGCTCTTGGTGAAGGCAAAGACAACTTTATAATGT
GCCCTATGGAGGCCTTGAAGTGGGAGGAAAGGAAATACTTGATCCTGGAGGAAATCCTGATGTACCAGCC
TGATGTATTGTGTCTGCAGGAAGTAGATCACTACTTTGATACCTTCCAGCCTATACTGAGCAGATTGGGC
TACCAGTGCACTTTCTTGGCCAAACCATGGTCTCCCTGCCTTGATGTGGAACACAACAATGGGCCAGATG
GCTGTGCCTTGTTCTTCCTGCAGGATAGATTCCAGCTGGTTAACAGTGCCAAAATCAGGCTGTCGGCCAG
AACCTTAAAGACCAACCAGGTGGCCATTGCCGAGACCCTGCAGTGCTGTGAAACTGGAAGGCAACTGTGC
TTTGCGGTCACCCATCTAAAGGCACGGACGGGATGGGAGAGGTTTAGGCTGGCACAAGGCTCTGACCTAC
TAGACAACCTAGAATCGATTACCCAGGGTGCCACAGTTCCACTCATTATTTGTGGAGACTTCAATGCAGA
CCCTACAGAGGAAGTGTACAAAAGATTTGCCTCCTCCAGCTTGAACCTAAACAGCGCCTACAAGTTACTG
AGTGAAGATGGCGAATCCGAACCACCCTACACTACGTGGAAGATCCGCACTACAGGAGAGTCATGCCACA
CTCTGGATTACATCTGGTACTCCCAGCATGCCTTGAGGGTAAACGCTGCTTTAGGTCTGCCAACTGAAGA
GCAGATTGGGCCCAACAGACTCCCTTCTTTCAATTATCCCTCCGATCACCTGTCGTTAGTGTGTGACTTT
AGTTTTAACGAAGACCCAGCCAGATTATTATAAGGGCCTTCCTGTGTTCTTACTGTGATTTGTGATGTTT
AGCAAGCGTGAGCGTAAGGACTGCTAAAGCTGTAACGTAAATTATCCTGTGCTATATACTTGAGATTGAC
TTGGTGAACCTCTTCTATTTATTTAATAATTATATAGAAACACCCTTCATTTATCGAAGCTGCTAGGACA
TTTGCATTTTTTTTGCCAAATATCTTGCTATAAAGGGTAAATCACCTCGAATTCAAGGCCTCTCGAGCCT
CTAGAACTATAGTGAGTCGTATTACGTAGATCCAGACATGATAAGATACATTGATGAGTTTGGACAAACC
ACAACTAGAATGCAGTGAAAAAAATGCTTTATTTGTGAAATTTGTGATGCTATTGCTTTATTTGTAACCA
TTATAAGCTGCAATAAACAAGTTAACAACAACAATTGCATTCATTTTATGTTTCAGGTTCAGGGGGAGGT
GTGGGAGGTTTTTTAATTCGCGGCCGCGGCGCCAATGCATTGGGCCCGGTACCCAGCTTTTGTTCCCTTT
AGTGAGGGTTAATTGCGCGCTTGGCGTAATCATGGTCATAGCTGTTTCCTGTGTGAAATTGTTATCCGCT
CACAATTCCACACAACATACGAGCCGGGAGCATAAAGTGTAAAGCCTGGGGTGCCTAATGAGTGAGCTAA
CTCACATTAATTGCGTTGCGCTCACTGCCCGCTTTCCAGTCGGGAAACCTGTCGTGCCAGCTGCATTAAT
GAATCGGCCAACGCGCGGGGAGAGGCGGTTTGCGTATTGGGCGCTCTTCCGCTTCCTCGCTCACTGACTC
GCTGCGCTCGGTCGTTCGGCTGCGGCGAGCGGTATCAGCTCACTCAAAGGCGGTAATACGGTTATCCACA
GAATCAGGGGATAACGCAGGAAAGAACATGTGAGCAAAAGGCCAGCAAAAGGCCAGGAACCGTAAAAAGG
CCGCGTTGCTGGCGTTTTTCCATAGGCTCCGCCCCCCTGACGAGCATCACAAAAATCGACGCTCAAGTCA
GAGGTGGCGAAACCCGACAGGACTATAAAGATACCAGGCGTTTCCCCCTGGAAGCTCCCTCGTGCGCTCT
CCTGTTCCGACCCTGCCGCTTACCGGATACCTGTCCGCCTTTCTCCCTTCGGGAAGCGTGGCGCTTTCTC
ATAGCTCACGCTGTAGGTATCTCAGTTCGGTGTAGGTCGTTCGCTCCAAGCTGGGCTGTGTGCACGAACC
CCCCGTTCAGCCCGACCGCTGCGCCTTATCCGGTAACTATCGTCTTGAGTCCAACCCGGTAAGACACGAC
TTATCGCCACTGGCAGCAGCCACTGGTAACAGGATTAGCAGAGCGAGGTATGTAGGCGGTGCTACAGAGT
TCTTGAAGTGGTGGCCTAACTACGGCTACACTAGAAGAACAGTATTTGGTATCTGCGCTCTGCTGAAGCC
AGTTACCTTCGGAAAAAGAGTTGGTAGCTCTTGATCCGGCAAACAAACCACCGCTGGTAGCGGTGGTTTT
TTTGTTTGCAAGCAGCAGATTACGCGCAGAAAAAAAGGATCTCAAGAAGATCCTTTGATCTTTTCTACGG
GGTCTGACGCTCAGTGGAACGAAAACTCACGTTAAGGGATTTTGGTCATGAGATTATCAAAAAGGATCTT
CACCTAGATCCTTTTAAATTAAAAATGAAGTTTTAAATCAATCTAAAGTATATATGAGTAAACTTGGTCT
GACAGTTACCAATGCTTAATCAGTGAGGCACCTATCTCAGCGATCTGTCTATTTCGTTCATCCATAGTTG
CCTGACTCCCCGTCGTGTAGATAACTACGATACGGGAGGGCTTACCATCTGGCCCCAGTGCTGCAATGAT
ACCGCGAGACCCACGCTCACCGGCTCCAGATTTATCAGCAATAAACCAGCCAGCCGGAAGGGCCGAGCGC
AGAAGTGGTCCTGCAACTTTATCCGCCTCCATCCAGTCTATTAATTGTTGCCGGGAAGCTAGAGTAAGTA
GTTCGCCAGTTAATAGTTTGCGCAACGTTGTTGCCATTGCTACAGGCATCGTGGTGTCACGCTCGTCGTT
TGGTATGGCTTCATTCAGCTCCGGTTCCCAACGATCAAGGCGAGTTACATGATCCCCCATGTTGTGCAAA
AAAGCGGTTAGCTCCTTCGGTCCTCCGATCGTTGTCAGAAGTAAGTTGGCCGCAGTGTTATCACTCATGG
TTATGGCAGCACTGCATAATTCTCTTACTGTCATGCCATCCGTAAGATGCTTTTCTGTGACTGGTGAGTA
CTCAACCAAGTCATTCTGAGAATAGTGTATGCGGCGACCGAGTTGCTCTTGCCCGGCGTCAATACGGGAT
AATACCGCGCCACATAGCAGAACTTTAAAAGTGCTCATCATTGGAAAACGTTCTTCGGGGCGAAAACTCT
CAAGGATCTTACCGCTGTTGAGATCCAGTTCGATGTAACCCACTCGTGCACCCAACTGATCTTCAGCATC
TTTTACTTTCACCAGCGTTTCTGGGTGAGCAAAAACAGGAAGGCAAAATGCCGCAAAAAAGGGAATAAGG
GCGACACGGAAATGTTGAATACTCATACTCTTCCTTTTTCAATATTATTGAAGCATTTATCAGGGTTATT
GTCTCATGAGCGGATACATATTTGAATGTATTTAGAAAAATAAACAAATAGGGGTTCCGCGCACATTTCC
CCGAAAAGTGCCACCTAAATTGTAAGCGTTAATATTTTGTTAAAATTCGCGTTAAATTTTTGTTAAATCA
GCTCATTTTTTAACCAATAGGCCGAAATCGGCAAAATCCCTTATAAATCAAAAGAATAGACCGAGATAGG
GT
[37 nt withheld, positions 5113-5149]
AAAGAACGTGGACTCCAACGTCAAAGG
[49 nt withheld, positions 5177-5225]
T
[91 nt withheld, positions 5227-5317]
G
[124 nt withheld, positions 5319-5442]
CCCATTCGCCATTCAGGCTGCGCAACTGTTGGGAAGGGCGATCGGTGCGGGCCTCTTCGCTATTACGCCA
GTCGACC
